Addgene plasmid #233381: XZ362 EF1a-VEGFR2sp-HA-VEGFR2(Ecto+TM)-TS-tdMCP-export
Purpose: Optimized VEGF-sensing eLIDAR with VEGFR2 ecto+TM domains fused with tdMCP, with Golgi traffic sequence and ER export sequence
Depositing lab: Xiaojing Gao. Depositing organization: Stanford University. Publication: Post-transcriptional modular synthetic receptors. Zhang X, Mille-Fragoso LS, Kaseniit KE, Lee AP, Zhang M, Call CC, Hu Y, Xie Y, Gao XJ. Nat Chem Biol. 2025 Mar 28. doi: 10.1038/s41589-025-01872-w. PubMed 40155716.
Backbone
  Vector backbone: FLP-IN
  Vector type: Mammalian Expression
Growth in bacteria
  Bacterial resistance: Ampicillin, 100 μg/mL
  Growth temperature: 37°C
  Growth strain: DH5alpha
  Copy number: High Copy
Gene/Insert
  Gene/Insert name: VEGFR2(ecto+TM)-tdMCP
  Species: Synthetic
  Mutation: WT
  Promoter: EF1a
  Tag / fusion protein: HA (N terminal on insert)
  Cloning method: Gibson Cloning
Terms and licenses: Academic/Nonprofit Terms; Industry Terms: Not Available to Industry
Depositor comments: https://benchling.com/s/seq-uuKx8pqeH45Ve0X789ed?m=slm-hv1ylRKcEXrCfJ3Y9xt0 for annotated sequence file. Please visit https://doi.org/10.1101/2024.05.03.592453 for bioRxiv preprint.
How to cite: XZ362 EF1a-VEGFR2sp-HA-VEGFR2(Ecto+TM)-TS-tdMCP-export was a gift from Xiaojing Gao (Addgene plasmid # 233381 ; http://n2t.net/addgene:233381 ; RRID:Addgene_233381)
