[The description below was written by a language model from this plasmid's Addgene catalogue record and pLannotate feature annotations shown in this document.]
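Description:
XZ362 EF1a-VEGFR2sp-HA-VEGFR2(Ecto+TM)-TS-tdMCP-export is a mammalian expression plasmid of 8,765 nt built on a FLP-IN backbone. It is propagated in E. coli at high copy through a ColE1/pUC-type origin with ampicillin selection (AmpR under its own bla promoter). The backbone also carries an FRT site placed directly upstream of a hygromycin resistance coding sequence followed by an SV40 poly(A) signal. This is the arrangement typical of Flp-In vectors, in which FLP-mediated recombination into a genomic FRT landing pad brings the promoterless HygR gene under a resident promoter, so stable single-copy integrants can be selected. Remnants of f1 ori, lac regulatory elements and a ble fragment are also annotated as backbone residue.

The payload is a single transcription unit driven by the strong constitutive EF-1α promoter and terminated by a bGH poly(A) signal. It encodes a synthetic fusion protein. According to the name and catalogue fields, this consists of the VEGFR2 signal peptide, an N-terminal HA tag, and the extracellular and transmembrane domains of human VEGFR2 (KDR). These are followed by a Golgi trafficking sequence, a tandem dimer of the MS2 bacteriophage coat protein (tdMCP, seen as two adjacent MS2 capsid fragments in the annotation), and an ER export sequence. The small trafficking and tag elements are not individually annotated in the feature table. MCP binds MS2 RNA hairpins, so the design couples extracellular VEGF binding to an intracellular RNA-binding module. The record describes it as an optimized VEGF-sensing eLIDAR component, part of a system of post-transcriptional modular synthetic receptors, with the trafficking signals intended to improve surface delivery of the receptor.
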