Features (pLannotate 1.2.2; 20 found; start..end, strand, type, name):
    259..609     -  CDS            CAPSD_BPMS2 (fragment): Experimental evidence at protein level: Swiss-Prot protein existence level 1. Acts as a translational repressor of viral replicase synthesis late in infection. This latter function is the result of capsid protein interaction with an RNA hairpin which contains the replicase ribosome-binding site. From Escherichia phage MS2 (Bacteriophage MS2).
    685..3066    -  CDS            KDR (fragment): VGFR2_HUMAN - Also known as FLK1, VEGFR2. Experimental evidence at protein level: Swiss-Prot protein existence level 1. Tyrosine-protein kinase that acts as a cell-surface receptor for VEGFA, VEGFC and VEGFD. Plays an essential role in the regulation of angiogenesis, vascular development, vascular permeability, and embryonic hematopoiesis. Promotes proliferation, survival, migration and differentiation of endothelial cells. Promotes reorganization of the actin cytoskeleton. Isoforms lacking a transmembrane domain, such as isoform 2 and isoform 3, may function as decoy receptors for VEGFA, VEGF
   3085..4256    -  promoter       EF-1α promoter: strong constitutive promoter for human elongation factor EF-1α
   4354..4406    +  misc_feature   bom (fragment): basis of mobility region from pBR322
   4465..4569    +  promoter       AmpR promoter: bla
   4570..5430    +  CDS            AmpR: β-lactamase; bla; confers resistance to ampicillin, carbenicillin, and related antibiotics
   5601..6189    +  rep_origin     ori: high-copy-number ColE1/pMB1/pBR322/pUC origin of replication
   6372..6464    +  CDS            lacI (fragment): lac repressor; lacI; The lac repressor binds to the lac operator to inhibit transcription in E. coli. This inhibition can be relieved by adding lactose or isopropyl-β-D-thiogalactopyranoside (IPTG).
   6477..6498    +  protein_bind   CAP binding site: CAP binding activates transcription in the presence of cAMP. E. coli catabolite activator protein
   6513..6543    +  promoter       lac promoter: promoter for the E. coli lac operon
   6551..6567    +  protein_bind   lac operator: The lac repressor binds to the lac operator to inhibit transcription in E. coli. This inhibition can be relieved by adding lactose or isopropyl-β-D-thiogalactopyranoside (IPTG). lac repressor encoded by lacI
   6640..6761    -  polyA_signal   SV40 poly(A) signal: SV40 polyadenylation signal
   6756..6881    -  CDS            ble (fragment): BLE_KLEPN - Experimental evidence at protein level: Swiss-Prot protein existence level 1. Binding protein with a strong affinity to the bleomycin family of antibiotics. Binds to CL990; an antimitotic-antibiotic compound. From Klebsiella pneumoniae.
   6891..7913    -  CDS            HygR: aminoglycoside phosphotransferase from E. coli; aph(4)-Ia; confers resistance to hygromycin
   7921..7968    -  protein_bind   FRT: FLP-mediated recombination occurs in the 8-bp core sequence TCTAGAAA (Turan and Bode, 2011). FLP recombinase from the Saccharomyces cerevisiae 2μ plasmid
   7973..8206    -  rep_origin     f1 ori (fragment) (sequence partly withheld): f1 bacteriophage origin of replication; arrow indicates direction of (+) strand synthesis
   8227..8248    -  promoter       SV40 promoter (fragment): SV40 enhancer and early promoter
   8252..8275    -  polyA_signal   bGH poly(A) signal (fragment): bovine growth hormone polyadenylation signal
   8291..8515    -  polyA_signal   bGH poly(A) signal: bovine growth hormone polyadenylation signal
   8649..234     -  CDS            CAPSD_BPMS2 (fragment) (across the origin): Experimental evidence at protein level: Swiss-Prot protein existence level 1. Acts as a translational repressor of viral replicase synthesis late in infection. This latter function is the result of capsid protein interaction with an RNA hairpin which contains the replicase ribosome-binding site. From Escherichia phage MS2 (Bacteriophage MS2).
>Addgene plasmid #233381 | XZ362 EF1a-VEGFR2sp-HA-VEGFR2(Ecto+TM)-TS-tdMCP-export | addgene full sequence | sequence record 466379 | Addgene NGS Result
CAATTCCATATTCAAGTATGAGCGCCATGCACCTTTGGGGACCTCCACTTTAATGGTATACTTCCGGTTC
TGGGCACTAGATTGGCGTACACTACAAGTCACCTTATAGGCTTGTGATCTTGAATTGGAAGAGATCCACT
CGGCTATCCCATTCGCAAAGTTACTTGGAGCTACTGTGACGTCTCCAGTGCCGCCGTTGTCCACGAGCAC
AAACTGTGTAAAATTGGAGGCCATGGACCCGCCACCGGTTCCGCCACCATATATTCCTGAGTTGGCGGCG
ATCGCAGAGGGAATCGGGTTACCGTCTTTCAAAAGACCTTGCATGGCCTTGACAATCAGCTCGCAGTCTG
AATTAGTCGCAAAGATTGGGATCGTAAGCTCCATATTAAGATAAGATCGCCACGCCCCTTTTGGCACTTC
TACCTTTATGGTATATTTTCGGTTCTGTGCGGAACTTTGGCGAACTGAGCATGTGACTTTATATGCCTGA
CTCCGGCTGTTACTACTTATCCATTCTGCAATCCCGTTCGCAAAATTGCTTGGCGCAACAGTTACGTCTC
CGGTGCCACCATTGTCAACCAACACAAATTGCGTAAAGTTGCTCGCCATCACGTTGATGTCGATCTGGTC
CAGGGGGATGTACTCGCCCTCGCTGGTGATCCTGCTCTTGGCGGCCGCGGTACCGATGATGACAAGAAGT
AGCCAGAAGAACATGGCAATCACCGCCGTGCCTACTAGAATAATGATTTCCAAGTTCGTCTTTTCCTGGG
CACCTTCTATTATGAAAAATGCCTCCACTTTTGCACAGCCAAGAACACTGCATGCCTGGCAGGTGTAGAG
GCCTTCGTCCTCCTTCCTCACTCTGCGGATAGTGAGGTTCCGGTTCCCATCCTTCAATACAATGCCTGAG
TCTTCTACAAGGGTCTCATTATCTTTAAACCACATGATCTGTGGAGGGGGATTCCCAGATGCCGTGCATG
AGACTTCGATGCTTTCCCCAATACTTGTCGTCTGATTCTCCAGGTTTCCTGTGATCGTGGGTGCCACACG
CTCTAGGACTGTGAGCTGCCTGACCACGCAATGTCTTTTCTTGGTCTTCCTGTCTTGAGCAAGGCAGACA
TAGTCTCCTTGGTCCTGCAAGGATGCATTCTTAAGCTCCATGATCAAAATGTCATTTGTGCTATTAGAGA
ACATGGTGGCATTCAATTTCCAAAGAGTATCCAAGTTCTTGCAAACAGGTGTGGGCAACTCTCCCACATG
GATTGGCAGAGGCTGTGGGCCAAGCTTGTACCATGTGAGGTTCTCAAACGTAGATCTGTCTGCAGTGCAC
CACAAAGACACGCTCTCCTGCTCAGTGGGCTGCATGTCAGGTTGCAAAGTAATTTCAGGACCCCTGGTCA
CGTGGAAGGAGATCACCCTCTCTCCTCTCCCGACTTTGTTGACCGCTTCACATTTGTACAAAGCTGACAC
ATTTGCCGCTTGGATAACAAGGGTACTTACAGTTTTGTTTTTTCCTTCAATTAGAGCAAATTGATTTTTA
TTAACTTCAATTTTATTTCCTCCCTGGAAGTCCTCCACACTTCTCCATTCTTCACAAGGGTATGGGTTTG
TCACTGAGACAGCTTGGCTGGGCTCGTTGGCGCACTCTTCCTCCAACTGCCAATACCAGTGGATGTGATG
CGGGGGAGGAATGGCATAGACCGTACATGTCAGCGTTTGAGTGGTGCCGTACTGGTAGGAATCCACAGGA
GAGATTAGAGATTTCTCACCAATCTGGGGTGGGACATACACAACCAGAGAGACCACATGGCTCTGCTTCT
CCTTTGAAATGGGATTGGTAAGGATGACAGTGTAATTTCCTGTGTCTCTTTCACTCACTTCCATAATCGT
CAGTACATGCCCCGCTTTAATTGTGTGATTGGACTCAAGGGGTATTCCATTTTTATACCATTTTATTTCT
GGGGGTGGGTAACCAAGGTACTTCGCAGGGATTCTGACACGCTCCCCCACCGTGGCTTCCACCAGAGATT
CCATGCCACTTCCAAAAGCAACAAAAGGTTTTTCATGGACCCTGACAAATGTGCTGTTCTTCTTGGTCAT
CAGCCCACTGGATGCTGCACAGGTGTACAATCCTTGGTCACTCCGGGTTACACCATCTATAGTTAAGGTG
CTCAAAAATTTCTTCATCTCACTCCCAGACTGGGTTTTTAGGTCTCGGTTTACAAGTTTCTTATGCTGAT
GCTTCGAAGAAGGGTATTCCCAGTTGAAGTCAATCCCCACATTTAGTTCAGTTCTTGCTGTACAATTTAA
GACAAGCTTTTCTCCAACAGATAGTTCAATTCCATGAGACGGACTCAGAACCACATCATAAATCCTATAC
CCTACAACGACAACTATGTACATAATAGACTGGTAACTTTCATCATTAATTTTTGCTTCACAGAAGACCA
TGCCAGCATAGCTGATCATGTAGCTGGGAATAGTAAAGCCCTTCTTGCTGTCCCAGGAAATTCTGTTACC
ATCAGGAACAAATCTCTTTTCTGGGTATCTTGCACAAAGTGACACGTTGAGATTTGAAATGGACCCGAGA
CATGGAATCACCACAGTTTTGTTTTTGTTCTCAGTAATGTACACGACTCCATGTTGGTCACTAACAGAAG
CAATAAATGGAGATCTGTAATCTTGAACATAGACATAAATGACCGAGGCCAAGTCAGTTTCCCGGTAGAA
GCACTTGTAGGCTCCAGTGTCATTTCCGATCACTTTTGGAATTGTGAGTGTCTTACAGAAGAGGCCATCG
CTGCACTCAGTCACCTCCACCCTTTGCTCACTGCCACTCTGATTATTGGGCCAAAGCCAGTCCAAGTCCC
TCTGTCCCCTGCAAGTAATTTGAAGAGTTGTATTAGCCTTAATTGTAAGTATGTCTTTTTGTATGCTGAG
CCTGGGCAGATCAAGAGAAACACTAGGCAAACCAGCGTAATCTGGAACATCGTATGGGTACACAGAGGCG
GCCCGGGTCTCCACGCAGAGCCACAGGGCGACGGCCAGCAGCACCTTGCTCTCCATGGTGGCGAACTAGT
AGCTTCACGACACCTGAAATGGAAGAAAAAAACTTTGAACCACTGTCTGAGGCTTGAGAATGAACCAAGA
TCCAAACTCAAAAAGGGCAAATTCCAAGGAGAATTACATCAAGTGCCAAGCTGGCCTAACTTCAGTCTCC
ACCCACTCAGTGTGGGGAAACTCCATCGCATAAAACCCCTCCCCCCAACCTAAAGACGACGTACTCCAAA
AGCGCGAGAACTAATCGAGGTGCCTGGACGGCGCCCGGTACTCCGTGGAGTCACATGAAGCGACGGCTGA
GGACGGAAAGGCCCTTTTCCTTTGTGTGGGTGACTCACCCGCCCGCTCTCCCGAGCGCCGCGTCCTCCAT
TTTGAGCTCCCTGCAGCAGGGCCGGGAAGCGGCCATCTTTCCGCTCACGCAACTGGTGCCGACCGGGCCA
GCCTTGCCGCCCAGGGCGGGGCGATACACGGCGGCGCGAGGCCAGGCACCAGAGCAGGCCGGCCAGCTTG
AGACTACCCCCGTCCGATTCTCGGTGGCCGCGCTCGCAGGCCCCGCCTCGCCGAACATGTGCGCTGGGAC
GCACGGGCCCCGTCGCCGCCCGCGGCCCCAAAAACCGAAATACCAGTGTGCAGATCTTGGCCCGCATTTA
CAAGACTATCTTGCCAGAAAAAAAGCGTCGCAGCAGGTCATCAAAAATTTTAAATGGCTAGAGACTTATC
GAAAGCAGCGAGACAGGCGCGAAGGTGCCACCAGATTCGCACGCGGCGGCCCCAGCGCCCAGGCCAGGCC
TCAACTCAAGCACGAGGCGAAGGGGCTCCTTAAGCGCAAGGCCTCGAACTCTCCCACCCACTTCCAACCC
GAAGCTCGGGATCAAGAATCACGTACTGCAGCCAGGTGGAAGTAATTCAAGGCACGCAAGGGCCATAACC
CGTAAAGAGGCCAGGCCCGCGGGAACCACACACGGCACTTACCTGTGTTCTGGCGGCAAACCCGTTGCGA
AAAAGAACGTTCACGGCGACTACTGCACTTATATACGGTTCTCCCCCACCCTCGGGAAAAAGGCGGAGCC
AGTACACGACATCACTTTCCCAGTTTACCCCGCGCCACCTTCTCTAGGCACCGGTTCAATTGCCGACCCC
TCCCCCCAACTTCTCGGGGACTGTGGGCGATGTGCGCTCTGCCCACTGACGGGCACGATTCTTCATGCAA
TTGTCGGTCAAGCCTTGCCTTGTTGTAGCTTAAATTTTGCTCGCGCACTACTCAGCGACCTCCAACACAC
AAGCAGGGAGCAGATACTGGCTTAACTATGCGGCATCAGAGCAGATTGTACTGAGAGTGCACCATAGGGG
ATCGGGAGATCTCCCGATCCGTCGACGTCAGGTGGCACTTTTCGGGGAAATGTGCGCGGAACCCCTATTT
GTTTATTTTTCTAAATACATTCAAATATGTATCCGCTCATGAGACAATAACCCTGATAAATGCTTCAATA
ATATTGAAAAAGGAAGAGTATGAGTATTCAACATTTCCGTGTCGCCCTTATTCCCTTTTTTGCGGCATTT
TGCCTTCCTGTTTTTGCTCACCCAGAAACGCTGGTGAAAGTAAAAGATGCTGAAGATCAGTTGGGTGCAC
GAGTGGGTTACATCGAACTGGATCTCAACAGCGGTAAGATCCTTGAGAGTTTTCGCCCCGAAGAACGTTT
TCCAATGATGAGCACTTTTAAAGTTCTGCTATGTGGCGCGGTATTATCCCGTATTGACGCCGGGCAAGAG
CAACTCGGTCGCCGCATACACTATTCTCAGAATGACTTGGTTGAGTACTCACCAGTCACAGAAAAGCATC
TTACGGATGGCATGACAGTAAGAGAATTATGCAGTGCTGCCATAACCATGAGTGATAACACTGCGGCCAA
CTTACTTCTGACAACGATCGGAGGACCGAAGGAGCTAACCGCTTTTTTGCACAACATGGGGGATCATGTA
ACTCGCCTTGATCGTTGGGAACCGGAGCTGAATGAAGCCATACCAAACGACGAGCGTGACACCACGATGC
CTGTAGCAATGGCAACAACGTTGCGCAAACTATTAACTGGCGAACTACTTACTCTAGCTTCCCGGCAACA
ATTAATAGACTGGATGGAGGCGGATAAAGTTGCAGGACCACTTCTGCGCTCGGCCCTTCCGGCTGGCTGG
TTTATTGCTGATAAATCTGGAGCCGGTGAGCGTGGGTCTCGCGGTATCATTGCAGCACTGGGGCCAGATG
GTAAGCCCTCCCGTATCGTAGTTATCTACACGACGGGGAGTCAGGCAACTATGGATGAACGAAATAGACA
GATCGCTGAGATAGGTGCCTCACTGATTAAGCATTGGTAACTGTCAGACCAAGTTTACTCATATATACTT
TAGATTGATTTAAAACTTCATTTTTAATTTAAAAGGATCTAGGTGAAGATCCTTTTTGATAATCTCATGA
CCAAAATCCCTTAACGTGAGTTTTCGTTCCACTGAGCGTCAGACCCCGTAGAAAAGATCAAAGGATCTTC
TTGAGATCCTTTTTTTCTGCGCGTAATCTGCTGCTTGCAAACAAAAAAACCACCGCTACCAGCGGTGGTT
TGTTTGCCGGATCAAGAGCTACCAACTCTTTTTCCGAAGGTAACTGGCTTCAGCAGAGCGCAGATACCAA
ATACTGTTCTTCTAGTGTAGCCGTAGTTAGGCCACCACTTCAAGAACTCTGTAGCACCGCCTACATACCT
CGCTCTGCTAATCCTGTTACCAGTGGCTGCTGCCAGTGGCGATAAGTCGTGTCTTACCGGGTTGGACTCA
AGACGATAGTTACCGGATAAGGCGCAGCGGTCGGGCTGAACGGGGGGTTCGTGCACACAGCCCAGCTTGG
AGCGAACGACCTACACCGAACTGAGATACCTACAGCGTGAGCTATGAGAAAGCGCCACGCTTCCCGAAGG
GAGAAAGGCGGACAGGTATCCGGTAAGCGGCAGGGTCGGAACAGGAGAGCGCACGAGGGAGCTTCCAGGG
GGAAACGCCTGGTATCTTTATAGTCCTGTCGGGTTTCGCCACCTCTGACTTGAGCGTCGATTTTTGTGAT
GCTCGTCAGGGGGGCGGAGCCTATGGAAAAACGCCAGCAACGCGGCCTTTTTACGGTTCCTGGCCTTTTG
CTGGCCTTTTGCTCACATGTTCTTTCCTGCGTTATCCCCTGATTCTGTGGATAACCGTATTACCGCCTTT
GAGTGAGCTGATACCGCTCGCCGCAGCCGAACGACCGAGCGCAGCGAGTCAGTGAGCGAGGAAGCGGAAG
AGCGCCCAATACGCAAACCGCCTCTCCCCGCGCGTTGGCCGATTCATTAATGCAGCTGGCACGACAGGTT
TCCCGACTGGAAAGCGGGCAGTGAGCGCAACGCAATTAATGTGAGTTAGCTCACTCATTAGGCACCCCAG
GCTTTACACTTTATGCTTCCGGCTCGTATGTTGTGTGGAATTGTGAGCGGATAACAATTTCACACAGGAA
ACAGCTATGACCATGATTACGCCAAGCTCTAGCTAGAGGTCGACGGTATACAGACATGATAAGATACATT
GATGAGTTTGGACAAACCACAACTAGAATGCAGTGAAAAAAATGCTTTATTTGTGAAATTTGTGATGCTA
TTGCTTTATTTGTAACCATTATAAGCTGCAATAAACAAGTTGGGGTGGGCGAAGAACTCCAGCATGAGAT
CCCCGCGCTGGAGGATCATCCAGCCGGCGTCCCGGAAAACGATTCCGAAGCCCAACCTTTCATAGAAGGC
GGCGGTGGAATCGAAATCTCGTAGTACGTGCTATTCCTTTGCCCTCGGACGAGTGCTGGGGCGTCGGTTT
CCACTATCGGCGAGTACTTCTACACAGCCATCGGTCCAGACGGCCGCGCTTCTGCGGGCGATTTGTGTAC
GCCCGACAGTCCCGGCTCCGGATCGGACGATTGCGTCGCATCGACCCTGCGCCCAAGCTGCATCATCGAA
ATTGCCGTCAACCAAGCTCTGATAGAGTTGGTCAAGACCAATGCGGAGCATATACGCCCGGAGCCGCGGC
GATCCTGCAAGCTCCGGATGCCTCCGCTCGAAGTAGCGCGTCTGCTGCTCCATACAAGCCAACCACGGCC
TCCAGAAGAAGATGTTGGCGACCTCGTATTGGGAATCCCCGAACATCGCCTCGCTCCAGTCAATGACCGC
TGTTATGCGGCCATTGTCCGTCAGGACATTGTTGGAGCCGAAATCCGCGTGCACGAGGTGCCGGACTTCG
GGGCAGTCCTCGGCCCAAAGCATCAGCTCATCGAGAGCCTGCGCGACGGACGCACTGACGGTGTCGTCCA
TCACAGTTTGCCAGTGATACACATGGGGATCAGCAATCGCGCATATGAAATCACGCCATGTAGTGTATTG
ACCGATTCCTTGCGGTCCGAATGGGCCGAACCCGCTCGTCTGGCTAAGATCGGCCGCAGCGATCGCATCC
ATGGCCTCCGCGACCGGCTGCAGAACAGCGGGCAGTTCGGTTTCAGGCAGGTCTTGCAACGTGACACCCT
GTGCACGGCGGGAGATGCAATAGGTCAGGCTCTCGCTGAATTCCCCAATGTCAAGCACTTCCGGAATCGG
GAGCGCGGCCGATGCAAAGTGCCGATAAACATAACGATCTTTGTAGAAACCATCGGCGCAGCTATTTACC
CGCAGGACATATCCACGCCCTCCTACATCGAAGCTGAAAGCACGAGATTCTTCGCCCTCCGAGAGCTGCA
TCAGGTCGGAGACGCTGTCGAACTTTTCGATCAGAAACTTCTCGACAGACGTCGCGGTGAGTTCAGGCTT
TTTGGCCAAGGAAGTTCCTATACTTTCTAGAGAATAGGAACTTCGGAATAGGAACTTCTAGGTACGTGAA
CCATCACCCT
[91 nt withheld, positions 7991-8081]
G
[124 nt withheld, positions 8083-8206]
GGGGATACCCCCTAGAGCCCCAGCTGGTTCTTTCCGCCTCAGAAGCCATAGAGCCCACCGCATCCCCAGA
ACATCGATAGATCTCCATAGAGCCCACCGCATCCCCAGCATGCCTGCTATTGTCTTCCCAATCCTCCCCC
TTGCTGTCCTGCCCCACCCCACCCCCCAGAATAGAATGACACCTACTCAGACAATGCGATGCAATTTCCT
CATTTTATTAGGAAAGGACAGTGGGAGTGGCACCTTCCAGGGTCAAGGAAGGCACGGGGGAGGGGCAAAC
AACAGATGGCTGGCAACTAGAAGGCACAGTCGAGGCTGATCAGCGGGTTTAAACTCAATGATGATTATGA
TGATGGTCGACGGCGCTATTCAGATCCTCTTCTGAGATGAGTTTTTGTTCGGGCCCTCCTCGAGCGGCTC
ACACCTCGTTCTCGTAGCAGAAGTAAATTCCGCTATTCGCAGCGATTGCGGAAGGTATCGGGTTGCCATC
TTTCAGAAGTCCTTGCATGGCTTTTACAATAAGCTCGCAGTCGCTATTGGTCGCAAATATCGGAATCGT
